>Addgene plasmid #169401 | pmCellFree_KA1_SARS-COV-2_N | addgene full sequence | sequence record 336866 | Addgene Partial NGS Results
TCCTGCATCTTTTAATCAAATCCCAAGATGTGTATAAACGCGCCGGTATGTACAGGAAGAGGTTTATACT
AAACTGTTACATTGCAAACGTGGTTTCGTGTGCCAAGTGTGAAAACCGATGTTTAATCAAGGCTCTGACG
CATTTCTACAACCACGACTCCAAGTGTGTGGGTGAAGTCATGCATCTTTTAATCAAATCCCAAGATGTGT
ATAAACCACCAAACTGCCAAAAAATGAAAACTGTCGACAAGCTCTGTCCGTTTGCTGGCAACTGCAAGGG
TCTCAATCCTATTTGTAATTATTGAATAATAAAACAATTATAAATGTCAAATTTGTTTTTTATTAACGAT
ACAAACCAAACGCAACAAGAACATTTGTAGTATTATCTATAATTGAAAACGCGTAGTTATAATCGCTGAG
GTAATATTTAAAATCATTTTCAAATGATTCACAGTTAATTTGCGACAATATAATTTTATTTTCACATAAA
CTAGACGCCTTGTCGTCTTCTTCTTCGTATTCCTTCTCTTTTTCATTTTTCTCTTCATAAAAATTAACAT
AGTTATTATCGTATCCATATATGTATCTATCGTATAGAGTAAATTTTTTGTTGTCATAAATATATATGTC
TTTTTTAATGGGGTGTATAGTACCGCTGCGCATAGTTTTTCTGTAATTTACAACAGTGCTATTTTCTGGT
AGTTCTTCGGAGTGTGTTGCTTTAATTATTAAATTTATATAATCAATGAATTTGGGATCGTCGGTTTTGT
ACAATATGTTGCCGGCATAGTACGCAGCTTCTTCTAGTTCAATTACACCATTTTTTAGCAGCACCGGATT
AACATAACTTTCCAAAATGTTGTACGAACCGTTAAACAAAAACAGTTCACCTCCCTTTTCTATACTATTG
TCTGCGAGCAGTTGTTTGTTGTTAAAAATAACAGCCATTGTAATGAGACGCACAAACTAATATCACAAAC
TGGAAATGTCTATCAATATATAGTTGCTGATGGCCGGCCGTAATGAGACGCACAAACTAATATCACAAAC
TGGAAATGTCTATCAATATATAGTTGCTCTAGTTATTAATAGTAATCAATTACGGGGTCATTAGTTCATA
GCCCATATATGGAGTTCCGCGTTACATAACTTACGGTAAATGGCCCGCCTGGCTGACCGCCCAACGACCC
CCGCCCATTGACGTCAATAATGACGTATGTTCCCATAGTAACGCCAATAGGGACTTTCCATTGACGTCAA
TGGGTGGAGTATTTACGGTAAACTGCCCACTTGGCAGTACATCAAGTGTATCATATGCCAAGTACGCCCC
CTATTGACGTCAATGACGGTAAATGGCCCGCCTGGCATTATGCCCAGTACATGACCTTATGGGACTTTCC
TACTTGGCAGTACATCTACGTATTAGTCATCGCTATTACCATGCATGGTCGAGGTGAGCCCCACGTTCTG
CTTCACTCTCCCCATCTCCCCCCCCTCCCCACCCCCAATTTTGTATTTATTTATTTTTTAATTATTTTGT
GCAGCGATGGGGGCGGGGGGGGGGGGGGGGCGCGCGCCGGGGGGGGGGGGGGGGGGSGGGGGGSGGGGSG
GGGSGAGGCGGAGAGGTGCGGCGGCAGCCAATCAGAGCGGCGCGCTCCGAAAGTTTCCTTTTATGGCGAG
GCGGCGGCGGCGGCGGCCCTATAAAAAGCGAAGCGCGCGGCGGGCGGGAGTCGCTGCGCGCTGCCTTCGC
CCCGTGCCCCGCTCCGCCGCCGCCTCGCGCCGCCCGCCCCGGCTCTGACTGACCGCGTTACTCCCACAGG
TGAGCGGGCGGGACGGCCCTTCTCCTTCGGGCTGTAATTAGCGCTTGGTTTAATGACGGCTTGTTTCTTT
TCTGTGGCTGCGTGAAAGCCTTGAGGGGCTCCGGGAGGGCCCTTTGTGCGGGGGGAGCGGCTCGGGGCTG
TCCGCGGGGGGACGGCTGCCTTCGGGGGGGACGGGGCAGGGCGGGGTTCGGCTTCTGGCGTGTGACCGGC
GGCTCTAGAGCCTCTGCTAACCATGTTCATGCCTTCTTCTTTTTCCTACAGCTCCTGGGCAACGTGCTGG
TTATTGTGCTGTCTCATCATTTTGGCAAAGAATTGGATCGGACGTCTAATACGACTCACTATAGGGACAT
CTTAAGTTTATTTTATTTTATTTTATTTTATTTTATTTTATTTTATTTTATTTTATTTTATTTTATTTAA
CCATGACAGTAATGTATAAAGTCTGTAAAGACATTAAACACGTAAGTGAAACCATGGGCACCTCTGGTCA
CCACCATCACCACCATCACCACGGCACAAGCAAGGGCGAGGAGCTGTTCACCGGGGTGGTGCCCATCCTG
GTCGAGTTGGACGGCGACGTAAACGGCCACAAGTTCAGCGTGTCCGGCGAGGGCGAGGGCGATGCCACCT
ACGGCAAGCTGACCCTGAAGTTCATCTGCACCACCGGCAAGCTGCCCGTGCCCTGGCCCACCCTCGTGAC
CACCCTGACCTACGGCGTGCAGTGCTTCAGCCGCTACCCCGACCACATGAAGCAGCACGACTTCTTCAAG
TCCGCCATGCCCGAAGGCTACGTCCAGGAGCGCACCATCTTCTTCAAGGACGACGGCAACTACAAGACCC
GCGCCGAGGTGAAGTTCGAGGGCGACACCCTGGTGAACCGCATCGAGCTGAAGGGCATCGACTTCAAGGA
GGACGGCAACATCCTGGGGCACAAGCTGGAGTACAACTACAACAGCCACAACGTCTATATCATGGCCGAC
AAGCAGAAGAACGGCATCAAGGTGAACTTCAAGATCCGCCACAACATCGAGGACGGCAGCGTGCAGCTCG
CCGACCACTACCAGCAGAACACCCCCATCGGCGACGGCCCCGTGCTGCTGCCCGACAACCACTACCTGAG
CACCCAGTCCGCCCTGAGCAAAGACCCCAACGAGAAGCGCGATCACATGGTCCTGCTGGAGTTCGTGACC
GCCGCCGGGATCACTCTCGGCATGGACGAGCTATACAAGCTGGAGGTGCTCTTCCAGGGTCCGACAAGTT
TGTACAAAAAAGCAGGCTTAATGTCTGATAACGGTCCACAAAATCAAAGAAATGCTCCAAGAATTACATT
CGGTGGTCCATCTGATTCTACTGGTTCTAATCAAAATGGTGAAAGATCTGGTGCTAGATCTAAACAAAGA
AGACCACAAGGTTTGCCAAATAATACTGCTTCTTGGTTTACAGCTTTGACACAACATGGTAAAGAAGATT
TGAAATTCCCAAGAGGTCAAGGTGTTCCAATTAATACAAATTCTTCTCCAGATGATCAGATTGGTTATTA
TAGAAGAGCTACAAGAAGAATTAGGGGTGGTGATGGTAAAATGAAAGATTTGTCTCCAAGATGGTATTTT
TACTATTTGGGTACTGGTCCAGAAGCTGGTTTGCCATATGGTGCTAATAAAGATGGTATTATTTGGGTTG
CTACTGAAGGTGCTTTGAATACACCAAAAGATCATATTGGTACTAGAAATCCAGCTAATAATGCTGCTAT
TGTTTTACAATTGCCACAAGGTACAACATTACCAAAAGGTTTTTATGCTGAAGGTTCTAGAGGTGGTTCT
CAAGCTTCTTCTAGATCTTCTTCTAGATCAAGAAATTCTTCTAGAAACTCTACACCAGGTTCTTCTAGAG
GTACTTCTCCAGCTAGAATGGCTGGTAATGGTGGTGATGCTGCTTTGGCTTTATTATTGTTAGATAGATT
GAACCAGCTGGAATCTAAAATGTCTGGTAAAGGTCAACAACAACAAGGTCAAACTGTTACAAAAAAATCT
GCTGCTGAAGCTTCTAAAAAACCAAGACAAAAAAGAACTGCTACTAAAGCTTATAACGTTACTCAAGCTT
TTGGTAGAAGAGGTCCAGAACAAACACAAGGTAATTTTGGTGATCAAGAATTAATCAGACAGGGTACTGA
TTATAAACATTGGCCACAAATTGCTCAATTTGCTCCATCTGCTTCTGCTTTTTTTGGTATGTCTAGAATT
GGTATGGAAGTTACACCATCTGGTACTTGGTTAACATATACTGGTGCTATTAAATTGGACGATAAAGATC
CAAATTTCAAGGATCAAGTTATCTTGTTGAACAAACATATCGATGCTTATAAGACTTTCCCACCAACTGA
ACCAAAAAAAGATAAAAAAAAGAAGGCCGATGAGACTCAAGCTTTACCACAAAGACAAAAAAAACAACAA
ACCGTTACTTTGTTGCCAGCTGCTGATTTGGATGATTTTTCTAAACAATTGCAGCAATCTATGTCTTCTG
CTGATTCTACACAAGCTAACCCAGCTTTCTTGTACAAAGTGGTGTAAGCGGCCGCCAGCTTTCTAGACCA
GTTTAAACATCACCATCACCATCACTAAGTGATTAACCTCAGGTGCAGGCTGCCTATCAGAAGGTGGTGG
CTGGTGTGGCCAATGCCCTGGCTCACAAATACCACTGAGATCGATCTTTTTCCCTCTGCCAAAAATTATG
GGGACATCATGAAGCCCCTTGAGCATCTGACTTCTGGCTAATAAAGGAAATTTATTTTCATTGCAATAGT
GTGTTGGAATTTTTTGTGTCTCTCACTCGGAAGGACATATGGGAGGGCAAATCATTTAAAACATCAGAAT
GAGTATTTGGTTTAGAGTTTGGCAACATATGCCCATATGTAACTAGCATAACCCCTTGGGGCCTCTAAAC
GGGTCTTGAGGGGTTTTTTGCTGAAAGCATGCGGAGGAAATTCTCCTTGAAGTTTCCCTGGTGTTCAAAG
TAAAGGAGTTTGCACCAGACGCACCTCTGTTCACTGGTCCGGCGTATTAAAACACGATACATTGTTATTA
GTACATTTATTAAGCGCTAGATTCTGTGCGTTGTTGATTTACAGACAATTGTTGTACGTATTTTAATAAT
TCATTAAATTTATAATCTTTAGGGTGGTATGTTAGAGCGAAAATCAAATGATTTTCAGCGTCTTTATATC
TGAATTTAAATATTAAATCCTCAATAGATTTGTAAAATAGGTTTCGATTAGTTTCAAACAAGGGTTGTTT
TTCCGAACCGATGGCTGGACTATCTAATGGATTTTCGCTCAACGCCACAAAACTTGCCAAATCTTGTAGC
AGCAATCTAGCTTTGTCGATATTCGTTTGTGTTTTGTTTTGTAATAAAGGTTCGACGTCGTTCAAAATAT
TATGCGCTTTTGTATTTCTTTCATCACTGTCGTTAGTGTACAATTGACTCGACGTAAACACGTTAAATAG
AGCTTGGACATATTTAACATCGGGCGTGTTAGCTTTATTAGGCCGATTATCGTCGTCGTCCCAACCCTCG
TCGTTAGAAGTTGCTTCCGAAGACGATTTTGCCATAGCCACACGACGCCTATTAATTGTGTCGGCTAACA
CGTCCGCGATCAAATTTGTAGTTGAGCTTTTTGGAATTGCGATCGCATAACTTCGTATAGCATACATTAT
ACGAAGTTATAAGCTCGGAACGCTGCGCTCGGTCGTTCGGCTGCGGCGAGCGGTATCAGCTCACTCAAAG
GCGGTAATACGGTTATCCACAGAATCAGGGGATAACGCAGGAAAGAACATGTGAGCAAAAGGCCAGCAAA
AGGCCAGGAACCGTAAAAAGGCCGCGTTGCTGGCGTTTTTCCATAGGCTCCGCCCCCTGACGAGCATCAC
AAAAATCGACGCTCAAGTCAGAGGTGGCGAAACCCGACAGGACTATAAAGATACCAGGCGTTTCCCCCTG
GAAGCTCCCTCGTGCGCTCTCCTGTTCCGACCCTGCCGCTTACCGGATACCTGTCCGCCTTTCTCCCTTC
GGGAAGCGTGGCGCTTTCTCATAGCTCACGCTGTAGGTATCTCAGTTCGGTGTAGGTCGTTCGCTCCAAG
CTGGGCTGTGTGCACGAACCCCCCGTTCAGCCCGACCGCTGCGCCTTATCCGGTAACTATCGTCTTGAGT
CCAACCCGGTAAGACACGACTTATCGCCACTGGCAGCAGCCACTGGTAACAGGATTAGCAGAGCGAGGTA
TGTAGGCGGTGCTACAGAGTTCTTGAAGTGGTGGCCTAACTACGGCTACACTAGAAGAACAGTATTTGGT
ATCTGCGCTCTGCTGAAGCCAGTTACCTTCGGAAAAAGAGTTGGTAGCTCTTGATCCGGCAAACAAACCA
CCGCTGGTAGCGGTGGTTTTTTTGTTTGCAAGCAGCAGATTACGCGCAGAAAAAAAGGATCTCAAGAAGA
TCCTTTGTTACCAATGCTTAATCAGTGAGGCACCTATCTCAGCGATCTGTCTATTTCGTTCATCCATAGT
TGCCTGACTCCCCGTCGTGTAGATAACTACGATACGGGAGGGCTTACCATCTGGCCCCAGTGCTGCAATG
ATACCGCGAGACCCACGCTCACCGGCTCCAGATTTATCAGCAATAAACCAGCCAGCCGGAAGGGCCGAGC
GCAGAAGTGGTCCTGCAACTTTATCCGCCTCCATCCAGTCTATTAATTGTTGCCGGGAAGCTAGAGTAAG
TAGTTCGCCAGTTAATAGTTTGCGCAACGTTGTTGCCATTGCTACAGGCATCGTGGTGTCACGCTCGTCG
TTTGGTATGGCTTCATTCAGCTCCGGTTCCCAACGATCAAGGCGAGTTACATGATCCCCCATGTTGTGCA
AAAAAGCGGTTAGCTCCTTCGGTCCTCCGATCGTTGTCAGAAGTAAGTTGGCCGCAGTGTTATCACTCAT
GGTTATGGCAGCACTGCATAATTCTCTTACTGTCATGCCATCCGTAAGATGCTTTTCTGTGACTGGTGAG
TACTCAACCAAGTCATTCTGAGAATAGTGTATGCGGCGACCGAGTTGCTCTTGCCCGGCGTCAATACGGG
ATAATACCGCGCCACATAGCAGAACTTTAAAAGTGCTCATCATTGGAAAACGTTCTTCGGGGCGAAAACT
CTCAAGGATCTTACCGCTGTTGAGATCCAGTTCGATGTAACCCACTCGTGCACCCAACTGATCTTCAGCA
TCTTTTACTTTCACCAGCGTTTCTGGGTGAGCAAAAACAGGAAGGCAAAATGCCGCAAAAAAGGGAATAA
GGGCGACACGGAAATGTTGAATACTCATACTCTTCCTTTTTCAATATTATTGAAGCATTTATCAGGGTTA
TTGTCTCATGTCCGCGCGTT
Features (pLannotate 1.2.2; 21 found; start..end, strand, type, name):
      4..39      +  CDS            lef2 (fragment): baculovirus late expression factor 2
    181..1008    +  misc_recomb    baculovirus recombination region (lef2/ORF603): contains ORF603 and part of lef2
   1020..1078    +  misc_recomb    baculovirus recombination region (ORF603) (fragment): contains ORF603 and part of lef2
   1140..1443    +  enhancer       CMV enhancer: human cytomegalovirus immediate early enhancer
   1449..1726    +  promoter       chicken β-actin promoter: No description available
   1727..1862    +  intron         hybrid intron (fragment): hybrid between chicken β-actin (CBA) and minute virus of mice (MMV) introns (Gray et al., 2011)
   1951..2081    +  intron         chimeric intron (fragment): chimera between introns from chicken β-actin and rabbit β-globin
   2147..2165    +  promoter       T7 promoter: promoter for bacteriophage T7 RNA polymerase
   2339..3049    +  CDS            EGFP: EGFP is a basic (constitutively fluorescent) green fluorescent protein published in 1996, derived from Aequorea victoria. It is reported to be a rapidly-maturing weak dimer with moderate acid sensitivity.
   3074..3098    +  protein_bind   attB1: mutant version of attB; recombination site for the Gateway® BP reaction BP Clonase™
   3101..4357    +  CDS            N: NCAP_SARS2 - Experimental evidence at protein level: Swiss-Prot protein existence level 1. Packages the positive strand viral genome RNA into a helical ribonucleocapsid (RNP) and plays a fundamental role during virion assembly through its interactions with the viral genome and membrane protein M. Plays an important role in enhancing the efficiency of subgenomic viral RNA transcription as well as viral replication (By similarity). May modulate transforming growth factor-beta signaling by binding host smad3 (By similarity). From Severe acute respiratory syndrome coronavirus 2 (2019-nCoV) (SARS-C
   4359..4383    -  protein_bind   attB2: mutant version of attB; recombination site for the Gateway® BP reaction BP Clonase™
   4418..4435    +  CDS            7xHis (fragment): 6xHis affinity tag
   4447..4515    +  CDS            HBB (fragment): HBB_PONPY - Experimental evidence at transcript level: Swiss-Prot protein existence level 2. Involved in oxygen transport from the lung to the various peripheral tissues. From Pongo pygmaeus (Bornean orangutan).
   4590..4645    +  polyA_signal   β-globin poly(A) signal: rabbit β-globin polyadenylation signal (Gil and Proudfoot, 1987)
   4733..4780    +  terminator     T7 terminator: transcription terminator for bacteriophage T7 RNA polymerase
   4793..5498    +  misc_recomb    baculovirus recombination region (ORF1629): contains part of ORF1629
   5507..5540    +  protein_bind   loxP: Cre-mediated recombination occurs in the 8-bp core sequence (GCATACAT). Cre recombinase
   5708..6295    -  rep_origin     ori: high-copy-number ColE1/pMB1/pBR322/pUC origin of replication
   6308..7168    -  CDS            AmpR: β-lactamase; bla; confers resistance to ampicillin, carbenicillin, and related antibiotics
   7169..7220    -  promoter       AmpR promoter (fragment): bla
