[The description below was written by a language model from this plasmid's Addgene catalogue record and pLannotate feature annotations shown in this document.]
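Description:
pmCellFree_KA1_SARS-COV-2_N is a multi-host expression plasmid built on the pmCellFree_KA1 backbone, catalogued as a cell-free expression vector that also supports expression in mammalian cells. It is maintained in E. coli through a high-copy ColE1/pUC-type origin and selected with ampicillin via the β-lactamase gene.

The payload is the SARS-CoV-2 nucleocapsid (N) coding sequence, introduced by Gateway cloning and therefore flanked by attB1 and attB2 sites. EGFP lies directly upstream of attB1, consistent with the recorded N-terminal eGFP fusion. The record also lists a His tag as N-terminal, but the only His element annotated in the feature table is a short fragment downstream of attB2; whether it is translated as part of the fusion cannot be determined from the annotation. Transcription can be driven in two ways. A CAG-type arrangement, consisting of the CMV enhancer, chicken β-actin promoter and chimeric intron fragments, provides strong expression in mammalian cells. A T7 promoter placed just before the open reading frame allows transcription by T7 RNA polymerase for in vitro coupled transcription–translation. Matching 3′ elements follow the insert: a rabbit β-globin polyadenylation signal for mammalian use and a T7 terminator.

The cassette is bracketed by baculovirus recombination regions (lef2/ORF603 and ORF1629), which in principle permit transfer into a baculovirus genome, and a single loxP site sits next to the backbone; the record does not comment on the use of either. The construct is intended for producing fluorescently tagged N protein. The feature table derives from a sequence labelled as partial NGS results.
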