Addgene plasmid #169401: pmCellFree_KA1_SARS-COV-2_N
Purpose: Cell-free/mammalian expression vector for SARS-COV-2 virus N with N-term eGFP
Depositing lab: Kirill Alexandrov. Depositing organization: Queensland University of Technology.
Backbone
  Vector backbone: pmCellFree_KA1
  Vector type: Cell-free expression vector
Growth in bacteria
  Bacterial resistance: Ampicillin, 100 μg/mL
  Growth temperature: 37°C
  Growth strain: DH5alpha
  Copy number: High Copy
Gene/Insert
  Gene/Insert name: SARS-COV-2 _N
  Species: SARS-Cov2
  Entrez Gene: N (a.k.a. GU280_gp10)
  Promoter: T7- CMV/CAG
  Tag / fusion protein: His and eGFP (N terminal on insert)
  Cloning method: Gateway Cloning
  Sequencing primers: 5′ NA
Terms and licenses: Academic/Nonprofit Terms; Industry Terms: Not Available to Industry
How to cite: pmCellFree_KA1_SARS-COV-2_N was a gift from Kirill Alexandrov (Addgene plasmid # 169401 ; http://n2t.net/addgene:169401 ; RRID:Addgene_169401)
